Addgene plasmid #45138: pET29b_Qcat10
Depositing lab: Christopher Petzold. Depositing organization: Lawrence Berkeley National Laboratory. Publication: A targeted proteomics toolkit for High-throughput absolute quantification of Escherichia coli proteins. Batth TS, Singh P, Ramakrishnan VR, Sousa MM, Chan LJ, Tran HM, Luning EG, Pan EH, Vuu KM, Keasling JD, Adams PD, Petzold CJ. Metab Eng. 2014 Sep 6. pii: S1096-7176(14)00114-1. doi: 10.1016/j.ymben.2014.08.004. PubMed 25205128.
Backbone
  Vector backbone: pET29b
  Backbone manufacturer: Genscript
  Backbone size w/o insert (bp): 5309
  Total vector size (bp): 6983
  Vector type: Bacterial Expression
Growth in bacteria
  Bacterial resistance: Kanamycin, 50 μg/mL
  Growth temperature: 37°C
  Growth strain: BLR DE3
  Copy number: High Copy
Gene/Insert
  Gene/Insert name: E-coli-pathways-QconCAT10 (alt name: Qcat10)
  Species: Synthetic
  Insert size (bp): 1674
  Promoter: T7
  Tag / fusion protein: 6XHis (C terminal on insert)
  Cloning method: Restriction Enzyme; 5′ cloning site BamHI (not destroyed); 3′ cloning site XhoI (not destroyed)
  Sequencing primers: 5′ GATCCCGCGAAATTAATACGACTCACTA; 3′ GGTGGTGGTGGTGCTCGA
Terms and licenses: Academic/Nonprofit Terms; Industry Terms: Not Available to Industry
How to cite: pET29b_Qcat10 was a gift from Christopher Petzold (Addgene plasmid # 45138 ; http://n2t.net/addgene:45138 ; RRID:Addgene_45138)
