[The description below was written by a language model from this plasmid's Addgene catalogue record and pLannotate feature annotations shown in this document.]
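Description:
pET29b_Qcat10 is a bacterial expression plasmid built on the pET29b backbone and carrying a synthetic QconCAT gene, E-coli-pathways-QconCAT10 (Qcat10), of about 1.7 kb cloned between BamHI and XhoI. It is propagated under kanamycin selection (KanR, aminoglycoside phosphotransferase) from a ColE1/pBR322-type origin. The feature table also shows the bom region and rop gene, although the catalogue lists the plasmid as high copy. An f1 origin and short remnants of the tetracycline resistance gene are present as backbone elements. The catalogue gives a total size of 6,983 bp, while the annotated depositor sequence is 6,942 nt, a small discrepancy the record does not explain.

Expression is driven by a T7 promoter followed by a lac operator and the T7 gene 10 ribosome binding site, with a plasmid-borne lacI gene supplying repressor. Transcription therefore depends on T7 RNA polymerase from a DE3 lysogen host such as the listed BLR(DE3) strain, is IPTG-inducible, and ends at the T7 terminator. The reading frame begins with the vector's S-Tag and finishes with a C-terminal 6xHis tag for affinity purification. Between them, the annotation detects short fragments matching central carbon metabolism enzymes, including pfkB, enolase, triosephosphate isomerase, GAPDH, glpX and pykF. Several of these hits are assigned to homologues from other organisms, probably because the conserved segments are short, and the insert itself is recorded as synthetic. This patchwork is consistent with a QconCAT design, an artificial protein of concatenated tryptic peptides that is typically expressed in isotopically labelled form and digested to release standard peptides. The associated publication describes a targeted proteomics toolkit for high-throughput absolute quantification of E. coli proteins.
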