Features (pLannotate 1.2.2; 25 found; start..end, strand, type, name):
     12..467     +  rep_origin     f1 ori (sequence partly withheld): f1 bacteriophage origin of replication; arrow indicates direction of (+) strand synthesis
    494..551     +  promoter       AmpR promoter (fragment): bla
    560..1375    -  CDS            KanR: aminoglycoside phosphotransferase; aph(3')-Ia; confers resistance to kanamycin in bacteria or G418 (Geneticin®) in eukaryotes
   1497..2085    +  rep_origin     ori: high-copy-number ColE1/pMB1/pBR322/pUC origin of replication
   2271..2413    -  misc_feature   bom: basis of mobility region from pBR322
   2515..2706    -  CDS            rop: Rop protein, which maintains plasmids at low copy number; rop
   2723..3103    +  CDS            YPB1_ECOLX: Protein predicted: Swiss-Prot protein existence level 4. From Escherichia coli.
   3175..3466    -  CDS            TcR (fragment): tetracycline efflux protein; tet; confers resistance to tetracycline
   3481..3502    -  protein_bind   CAP binding site: CAP binding activates transcription in the presence of cAMP. E. coli catabolite activator protein
   3515..4597    -  CDS            lacI: lac repressor; lacI; The lac repressor binds to the lac operator to inhibit transcription in E. coli. This inhibition can be relieved by adding lactose or isopropyl-β-D-thiogalactopyranoside (IPTG).
   4598..4675    -  promoter       lacI promoter: lacI
   4683..4962    -  CDS            TcR (fragment): tetracycline efflux protein; tet; confers resistance to tetracycline
   4988..5006    +  promoter       T7 promoter: promoter for bacteriophage T7 RNA polymerase
   5007..5031    +  protein_bind   lac operator: The lac repressor binds to the lac operator to inhibit transcription in E. coli. This inhibition can be relieved by adding lactose or isopropyl-β-D-thiogalactopyranoside (IPTG). lac repressor encoded by lacI
   5046..5068    +  RBS            RBS: efficient ribosome binding site from bacteriophage T7 gene 10 (Olins and Rangwala, 1989)
   5079..5123    +  CDS            S-Tag: affinity and epitope tag derived from pancreatic ribonuclease A
   5220..5324    +  CDS            pfkB (fragment): PFKB_ECOLI - Experimental evidence at protein level: Swiss-Prot protein existence level 1. Catalyzes the phosphorylation of D-fructose 6-phosphate to fructose 1,6-bisphosphate by ATP, the first committing step of glycolysis. From Escherichia coli (strain K12).
   5343..5438    +  CDS            eno (fragment): ENO_LEGPH - Experimental evidence at protein level: Swiss-Prot protein existence level 1. Catalyzes the reversible conversion of 2-phosphoglycerate into phosphoenolpyruvate. It is essential for the degradation of carbohydrates via glycolysis. From Legionella pneumophila subsp. pneumophila (strain Philadelphia 1 / ATCC 33152 / DSM 7513).
   5757..5936    +  CDS            tpi1 (fragment): TPIS_SCHPO - Also known as tpi. Experimental evidence at protein level: Swiss-Prot protein existence level 1. From Schizosaccharomyces pombe (strain 972 / ATCC 24843) (Fission yeast).
   5943..6032    +  CDS            GAPDH (fragment): G3P_CAVPO - Also known as GAPD. Experimental evidence at transcript level: Swiss-Prot protein existence level 2. Has both glyceraldehyde-3-phosphate dehydrogenase and nitrosylase activities, thereby playing a role in glycolysis and nuclear functions, respectively. Glyceraldehyde-3-phosphate dehydrogenase is a key enzyme in glycolysis that catalyzes the first step of the pathway by converting D-glyceraldehyde 3-phosphate (G3P) into 3-phospho-D-glyceroyl phosphate (By similarity). Modulates the organization and assembly of the cytoskeleton. Facilitates the CHP1- dependent microtubule and membran
   6093..6209    +  CDS            glpX (fragment): GLPX_ECOLI - Experimental evidence at protein level: Swiss-Prot protein existence level 1. Catalyzes the hydrolysis of fructose 1,6-bisphosphate to fructose 6-phosphate. Is likely to be involved in gluconeogenesis during growth on glycerol. Also displays a low activity toward glucose 1,6-bisphosphate, and no activity against ribulose 1,5-bisphosphate, fructose 2,6-bisphosphate, or fructose 1-phosphate. From Escherichia coli (strain K12).
   6267..6404    +  CDS            pykF (fragment): KPYK1_ECOLI - Experimental evidence at protein level: Swiss-Prot protein existence level 1. Catalyzes the formation of pyruvate in the last step of glycolysis, it is irreversible under physiological conditions. The reaction is critical for the control of metabolic flux in the second part of glycolysis. From Escherichia coli (strain K12).
   6786..6803    +  CDS            9xHis (fragment): 9xHis affinity tag
   6813..6862    +  CDS            SET1 (fragment): solubility-enhancement tag derived from T7 phage gene 10B
   6870..6917    +  terminator     T7 terminator: transcription terminator for bacteriophage T7 RNA polymerase
>Addgene plasmid #45138 | pET29b_Qcat10 | depositor full sequence | sequence record 62796 | pET29b_Qcat10 sequence 6942 bps
TGGCGAATGGG
[124 nt withheld, positions 12-135]
C
[91 nt withheld, positions 137-227]
A
[49 nt withheld, positions 229-277]
CCTTTGACGTTGGAGTCCACGTTCTTT
[37 nt withheld, positions 305-341]
ACCCTATCTCGGTCTATTCTTTTGATTTATAAGGGATTTTGCCGATTTCGGCCTATTGGTTAAAAAATGA
GCTGATTTAACAAAAATTTAACGCGAATTTTAACAAAATATTAACGTTTACAATTTCAGGTGGCACTTTT
CGGGGAAATGTGCGCGGAACCCCTATTTGTTTATTTTTCTAAATACATTCAAATATGTATCCGCTCATGA
ATTAATTCTTAGAAAAACTCATCGAGCATCAAATGAAACTGCAATTTATTCATATCAGGATTATCAATAC
CATATTTTTGAAAAAGCCGTTTCTGTAATGAAGGAGAAAACTCACCGAGGCAGTTCCATAGGATGGCAAG
ATCCTGGTATCGGTCTGCGATTCCGACTCGTCCAACATCAATACAACCTATTAATTTCCCCTCGTCAAAA
ATAAGGTTATCAAGTGAGAAATCACCATGAGTGACGACTGAATCCGGTGAGAATGGCAAAAGTTTATGCA
TTTCTTTCCAGACTTGTTCAACAGGCCAGCCATTACGCTCGTCATCAAAATCACTCGCATCAACCAAACC
GTTATTCATTCGTGATTGCGCCTGAGCGAGACGAAATACGCGATCGCTGTTAAAAGGACAATTACAAACA
GGAATCGAATGCAACCGGCGCAGGAACACTGCCAGCGCATCAACAATATTTTCACCTGAATCAGGATATT
CTTCTAATACCTGGAATGCTGTTTTCCCGGGGATCGCAGTGGTGAGTAACCATGCATCATCAGGAGTACG
GATAAAATGCTTGATGGTCGGAAGAGGCATAAATTCCGTCAGCCAGTTTAGTCTGACCATCTCATCTGTA
ACATCATTGGCAACGCTACCTTTGCCATGTTTCAGAAACAACTCTGGCGCATCGGGCTTCCCATACAATC
GATAGATTGTCGCACCTGATTGCCCGACATTATCGCGAGCCCATTTATACCCATATAAATCAGCATCCAT
GTTGGAATTTAATCGCGGCCTAGAGCAAGACGTTTCCCGTTGAATATGGCTCATAACACCCCTTGTATTA
CTGTTTATGTAAGCAGACAGTTTTATTGTTCATGACCAAAATCCCTTAACGTGAGTTTTCGTTCCACTGA
GCGTCAGACCCCGTAGAAAAGATCAAAGGATCTTCTTGAGATCCTTTTTTTCTGCGCGTAATCTGCTGCT
TGCAAACAAAAAAACCACCGCTACCAGCGGTGGTTTGTTTGCCGGATCAAGAGCTACCAACTCTTTTTCC
GAAGGTAACTGGCTTCAGCAGAGCGCAGATACCAAATACTGTCCTTCTAGTGTAGCCGTAGTTAGGCCAC
CACTTCAAGAACTCTGTAGCACCGCCTACATACCTCGCTCTGCTAATCCTGTTACCAGTGGCTGCTGCCA
GTGGCGATAAGTCGTGTCTTACCGGGTTGGACTCAAGACGATAGTTACCGGATAAGGCGCAGCGGTCGGG
CTGAACGGGGGGTTCGTGCACACAGCCCAGCTTGGAGCGAACGACCTACACCGAACTGAGATACCTACAG
CGTGAGCTATGAGAAAGCGCCACGCTTCCCGAAGGGAGAAAGGCGGACAGGTATCCGGTAAGCGGCAGGG
TCGGAACAGGAGAGCGCACGAGGGAGCTTCCAGGGGGAAACGCCTGGTATCTTTATAGTCCTGTCGGGTT
TCGCCACCTCTGACTTGAGCGTCGATTTTTGTGATGCTCGTCAGGGGGGCGGAGCCTATGGAAAAACGCC
AGCAACGCGGCCTTTTTACGGTTCCTGGCCTTTTGCTGGCCTTTTGCTCACATGTTCTTTCCTGCGTTAT
CCCCTGATTCTGTGGATAACCGTATTACCGCCTTTGAGTGAGCTGATACCGCTCGCCGCAGCCGAACGAC
CGAGCGCAGCGAGTCAGTGAGCGAGGAAGCGGAAGAGCGCCTGATGCGGTATTTTCTCCTTACGCATCTG
TGCGGTATTTCACACCGCATATATGGTGCACTCTCAGTACAATCTGCTCTGATGCCGCATAGTTAAGCCA
GTATACACTCCGCTATCGCTACGTGACTGGGTCATGGCTGCGCCCCGACACCCGCCAACACCCGCTGACG
CGCCCTGACGGGCTTGTCTGCTCCCGGCATCCGCTTACAGACAAGCTGTGACCGTCTCCGGGAGCTGCAT
GTGTCAGAGGTTTTCACCGTCATCACCGAAACGCGCGAGGCAGCTGCGGTAAAGCTCATCAGCGTGGTCG
TGAAGCGATTCACAGATGTCTGCCTGTTCATCCGCGTCCAGCTCGTTGAGTTTCTCCAGAAGCGTTAATG
TCTGGCTTCTGATAAAGCGGGCCATGTTAAGGGCGGTTTTTTCCTGTTTGGTCACTGATGCCTCCGTGTA
AGGGGGATTTCTGTTCATGGGGGTAATGATACCGATGAAACGAGAGAGGATGCTCACGATACGGGTTACT
GATGATGAACATGCCCGGTTACTGGAACGTTGTGAGGGTAAACAACTGGCGGTATGGATGCGGCGGGACC
AGAGAAAAATCACTCAGGGTCAATGCCAGCGCTTCGTTAATACAGATGTAGGTGTTCCACAGGGTAGCCA
GCAGCATCCTGCGATGCAGATCCGGAACATAATGGTGCAGGGCGCTGACTTCCGCGTTTCCAGACTTTAC
GAAACACGGAAACCGAAGACCATTCATGTTGTTGCTCAGGTCGCAGACGTTTTGCAGCAGCAGTCGCTTC
ACGTTCGCTCGCGTATCGGTGATTCATTCTGCTAACCAGTAAGGCAACCCCGCCAGCCTAGCCGGGTCCT
CAACGACAGGAGCACGATCATGCGCACCCGTGGGGCCGCCATGCCGGCGATAATGGCCTGCTTCTCGCCG
AAACGTTTGGTGGCGGGACCAGTGACGAAGGCTTGAGCGAGGGCGTGCAAGATTCCGAATACCGCAAGCG
ACAGGCCGATCATCGTCGCGCTCCAGCGAAAGCGGTCCTCGCCGAAAATGACCCAGAGCGCTGCCGGCAC
CTGTCCTACGAGTTGCATGATAAAGAAGACAGTCATAAGTGCGGCGACGATAGTCATGCCCCGCGCCCAC
CGGAAGGAGCTGACTGGGTTGAAGGCTCTCAAGGGCATCGGTCGAGATCCCGGTGCCTAATGAGTGAGCT
AACTTACATTAATTGCGTTGCGCTCACTGCCCGCTTTCCAGTCGGGAAACCTGTCGTGCCAGCTGCATTA
ATGAATCGGCCAACGCGCGGGGAGAGGCGGTTTGCGTATTGGGCGCCAGGGTGGTTTTTCTTTTCACCAG
TGAGACGGGCAACAGCTGATTGCCCTTCACCGCCTGGCCCTGAGAGAGTTGCAGCAAGCGGTCCACGCTG
GTTTGCCCCAGCAGGCGAAAATCCTGTTTGATGGTGGTTAACGGCGGGATATAACATGAGCTGTCTTCGG
TATCGTCGTATCCCACTACCGAGATGTCCGCACCAACGCGCAGCCCGGACTCGGTAATGGCGCGCATTGC
GCCCAGCGCCATCTGATCGTTGGCAACCAGCATCGCAGTGGGAACGATGCCCTCATTCAGCATTTGCATG
GTTTGTTGAAAACCGGACATGGCACTCCAGTCGCCTTCCCGTTCCGCTATCGGCTGAATTTGATTGCGAG
TGAGATATTTATGCCAGCCAGCCAGACGCAGACGCGCCGAGACAGAACTTAATGGGCCCGCTAACAGCGC
GATTTGCTGGTGACCCAATGCGACCAGATGCTCCACGCCCAGTCGCGTACCGTCTTCATGGGAGAAAATA
ATACTGTTGATGGGTGTCTGGTCAGAGACATCAAGAAATAACGCCGGAACATTAGTGCAGGCAGCTTCCA
CAGCAATGGCATCCTGGTCATCCAGCGGATAGTTAATGATCAGCCCACTGACGCGTTGCGCGAGAAGATT
GTGCACCGCCGCTTTACAGGCTTCGACGCCGCTTCGTTCTACCATCGACACCACCACGCTGGCACCCAGT
TGATCGGCGCGAGATTTAATCGCCGCGACAATTTGCGACGGCGCGTGCAGGGCCAGACTGGAGGTGGCAA
CGCCAATCAGCAACGACTGTTTGCCCGCCAGTTGTTGTGCCACGCGGTTGGGAATGTAATTCAGCTCCGC
CATCGCCGCTTCCACTTTTTCCCGCGTTTTCGCAGAAACGTGGCTGGCCTGGTTCACCACGCGGGAAACG
GTCTGATAAGAGACACCGGCATACTCTGCGACATCGTATAACGTTACTGGTTTCACATTCACCACCCTGA
ATTGACTCTCTTCCGGGCGCTATCATGCCATACCGCGAAAGGTTTTGCGCCATTCGATGGTGTCCGGGAT
CTCGACGCTCTCCCTTATGCGACTCCTGCATTAGGAAGCAGCCCAGTAGTAGGTTGAGGCCGTTGAGCAC
CGCCGCCGCAAGGAATGGTGCATGCAAGGAGATGGCGCCCAACAGTCCCCCGGCCACGGGGCCTGCCACC
ATACCCACGCCGAAACAAGCGCTCATGAGCCCGAAGTGGCGAGCCCGATCTTCCCCATCGGTGATGTCGG
CGATATAGGCGCCAGCAACCGCACCTGTGGCGCCGGTGATGCCGGCCACGATGCGTCCGGCGTAGAGGAT
CGAGATCGATCTCGATCCCGCGAAATTAATACGACTCACTATAGGGGAATTGTGAGCGGATAACAATTCC
CCTCTAGAAATAATTTTGTTTAACTTTAAGAAGGAGATATACATATGAAAGAAACCGCTGCTGCTAAATT
CGAACGCCAGCACATGGACAGCCCAGATCTGGGTACCCTGGTGCCACGCGGTTCCATGGCGATATCGGAT
CCGGCCGCAAAAGAGGGGGTGAACGACAATGAAGAGGGGTTCTTCAGCGCCCGCTTAACCCAGCTGATCA
GCGCAGCCCAGAAATTCGGTGTTGCAGCCGGTAGTGCCGCCACACTGAACCAGGGTACCCGCATCTACGC
CTACCTGAGTCGCTTTGGCGCAAATGCAATCCTGGCCGTGAGCCTGGCCAACGCAAAGATCCAACTGGTG
GGTGATGACTTATTTGTTACAAATACAAAGGGCATCGCCAACAGCATCCTGATCAAGGCCGTTTTACATG
TGGCCCTGCGCACCTTCAGTGAAGCCATTATCAGTGGCGAGTGGAAGCTGCTGAGCAACTTCTTTGCCCA
GACAGAGGCCTTAGCCTTTGGCAAAGGCGGTACCTTTCTGGGCAGTGCCCGTGAGGACTTAGTGAACGAG
ATCAAGGCAACCGTGTTAGGCCACATCCAGCGCGCCAGCCTGCCTACAATTGAACTGGCCCTGAAGCTGA
CAGTTCTGGACAGCCTGAGCAAGGTTGCCACAGAGTTCAGCGAAACAGCCCCTGCCACACTGAAAACCCA
AGGTGCAGCAGCCTTTGAGGGCGCCGTGATCGCCTACGAGCCTGTGTGGGCAATCGGCACCGGTAAGAGC
GCCACACCGGCACAAGCCCAAGCCGTTCATAAAGCCGATGCCTTCGCCGTGATCGTGAAAACCCTGGGCG
AGTTCATCGTTGAGAAGCTGGACCTGTTCGCCAACGAAAAAACATACAGCATCAACGAGGGCAACTACAT
CAAGGGCGCCAGCCAAAACATCATCCCGAGCAGCACAGGTGCAGCAAAAGTGCCGACACCGAACGTTAGC
GTTGTGGACTTAACCGTGCGTGCCGGTATTGCCCTGAATGACAACTTCGTGAAGGTGCTGGACCTGATTG
CCCACATTAGTAAGGGCGACGCAGTGGATATCGCAGTGGACCCGATTGAAGGCACACGTCTGATCGTTGG
CCCGGGTGCCAAGGGCACCATCGATCTGAACTTACCGCTGGCCGACAATCTGCGTGACAGCGTGAGCTAC
GGCGTGGTGAAGGCAAACGAGGCATACCTGCAAGGCCAGCTGGGTAATCCGAAGACAGCCGCAATCCTGT
TAGACACCAAGGGCGTGGTGCCTCAACTGGTGAAGGAAATCACCAGCACCGACGACTTCTATCGCTTCCT
GCTGGACGCCAACTTAGGCAAGGGCTTACCGGCAGACGTGGTTCCTGGTGACATCCTGCTGCTGGATGAT
GGTCGTACCCTGAATCTGACCGCCCTGTACCGTGAAGCATACGCCCAGCTGAGTGCAGACGATGAAAACG
CCAGCTTCGCCGTGCGTCTGGAGTTCATCATCAATCGCGCCCTGCTGGAGTTCGATGATCAGGAACCTCA
GCTGCAGAACGAAATCCGCGCATTCTTCGCCAACCCTGTTCTGACCGGCGCCGTTGACAAGGTGGCCAGC
ATCATCGGTCGTATCCTGATCAATAGCCCGAAGCACTACGGTGCCTTACAGGGCTTAAATAAAGAGCTGC
CGCTGACCGAGAGTCTGGCACTGACCATTGACCGTGTGATCATCGCCGCCCACGGCAATAGTCTGCGCCT
CGAGCACCACCACCACCACCACTGAGATCCGGCTGCTAACAAAGCCCGAAAGGAAGCTGAGTTGGCTGCT
GCCACCGCTGAGCAATAACTAGCATAACCCCTTGGGGCCTCTAAACGGGTCTTGAGGGGTTTTTTGCTGA
AAGGAGGAACTATATCCGGAT
