>Addgene plasmid #45138 | pET29b_Qcat10 | addgene partial sequence | sequence record 76095 | pBRrevBam 5'-GGTGATGTCGGCGATATAGG-3'
GCCGGCCACGATGCGTCCGGCGTAGAGGATCGAGATCGATCTCGATCCCGCGAAATTAATACGACTCACT
ATAGGGGAATTGTGAGCGGATAACAATTCCCCTCTAGAAATAATTTTGTTTAACTTTAAGAAGGAGATAT
ACATATGAAAGAAACCGCTGCTGCTAAATTCGAACGCCAGCACATGGACAGCCCAGATCTGGGTACCCTG
GTGCCACGCGGTTCCATGGCGATATCGGATCCGGCCGCAAAAGAGGGGGTGAACGACAATGAAGAGGGGT
TCTTCAGCGCCCGCTTAACCCAGCTGATCAGCGCAGCCCAGAAATTCGGTGTTGCAGCCGGTAGTGCCGC
CACACTGAACCAGGGTACCCGCATCTACGCCTACCTGAGTCGCTTTGGCGCAAATGCAATCCTGGCCGTG
AGCCTGGCCAACGCAAAGATCCAACTGGTGGGTGATGACTTATTTGTTACAAATACAAAGGGCATCGCCA
ACAGCATCCTGATCAAGGCCGTTTTACATGTGGCCCTGCGCACCTTCAGTGAAGCCATTATCAGTGGCGA
GTGGAAGCTGCTGAGCAACTTCTTTGCCCAGACAGAGGCCTTAGCCTTTGGCAAAGGCGGTACCTTTCTG
GGCAGTGCCCGTGAGGACTTAGTGAACGAGATCAAGGCAACCGTGTTAGGCCACATCCAGCGCGCCAGCC
TGCCTACAATTGAACTGGCCCTGAAGCTGACAGTTCTGGACAGCCTGAGCAAGGTTGCCACAGAGTTCAG
CGAAACAGCCCCTGCCACACTGAAAACCCAAGGTGCAGCAGCCTTTGAGGGCGCCGTGATCGCCTACGAG
CCTGTGTGGGCAATCGGCACCGGTAAGAGCGCCACACCGGCACAAGCCCAAGCCGTTCATAAAGCCGATG
CCTTCGCCGTGATCGTGAAAACCCTGGGCGA
