>Addgene plasmid #45138 | pET29b_Qcat10 | addgene partial sequence | sequence record 76119 | T7term 5'-GCTAGTTATTGCTCAGCGG-3'
TTCGGGCTTTGTTAGCAGCCGGATCTCAGTGGTGGTGGTGGTGGTGCTCGAGGCGCAGACTATTGCCGTG
GGCGGCGATGATCACACGGTCAATGGTCAGTGCCAGACTCTCGGTCAGCGGCAGCTCTTTATTTAAGCCC
TGTAAGGCACCGTAGTGCTTCGGGCTATTGATCAGGATACGACCGATGATGCTGGCCACCTTGTCAACGG
CGCCGGTCAGAACAGGGTTGGCGAAGAATGCGCGGATTTCGTTCTGCAGCTGAGGTTCCTGATCATCGAA
CTCCAGCAGGGCGCGATTGATGATGAACTCCAGACGCACGGCGAAGCTGGCGTTTTCATCGTCTGCACTC
AGCTGGGCGTATGCTTCACGGTACAGGGCGGTCAGATTCAGGGTACGACCATCATCCAGCAGCAGGATGT
CACCAGGAACCACGTCTGCCGGTAAGCCCTTGCCTAAGTTGGCGTCCAGCAGGAAGCGATAGAAGTCGTC
GGTGCTGGTGATTTCCTTCACCAGTTGAGGCACCACGCCCTTGGTGTCTAACAGGATTGCGGCTGTCTTC
GGATTACCCAGCTGGCCTTGCAGGTATGCCTCGTTTGCCTTCACCACGCCGTAGCTCACGCTGTCACGCA
GATTGTCGGCCAGCGGTAAGTTCAGATCGATGGTGCCCTTGGCACCCGGGCCAACGATCAGACGTGTGCC
TTCAATCGGGTCCACTGCGATATCCACTGCGTCGCCCTTACTAATGTGGGCAATCAGGTCCAGCACCTTC
ACGAAGTTGTCATTCAGGGCAATACCGGCACGCACGGTTAAGTCCACAACGCTAACGTTCGGTGTCGGCA
CTTTTGCTGCACCTGTGCTGCTCGGGATGATGTTTTGGCTGGCGCCCTTGATGTAGTTGCCCTCGTTGAT
GCTGTATGTTTTTTCGTTGGCGAACAGGTCCAGCTTCTCAACGATGAACTCGCCCAGGGTTTTCACGATC
ACGGCGAA
